>Addgene plasmid #68366 | BAP1-010 | addgene partial sequence | sequence record 121529 | EBV-rev 5'-GTGGTTTGTCCAAACTCATC-3'
ACCCTCACTAAAGGGAAGCGGCCGCCCGGGTCGACTCTAGAGGTACCACGCGCTGTAATTCTCACTGGCG
CTTGGCCTTGTAGGGGCGAGAGCGTTTCCGCCGGTCAGGCTTCCGCTGCTTGTGGAGCCGGCCGATGCTG
ACCCCTTGGCGCCGCCGCACGGAGATGTTCTGCTCCACTAGGTTGGCCAGCATGCCTTCCTGAGCCAGCA
TGGAGATAAAGGTGCAGATGAACTCATCGTAGTTGTGGGTCCTTCTCTGGTCATCAATCTTGAACTTCTT
CCTCTTCTCTACCTCCTCCTTGAGGCACGCCTCATAGTTTGCAATCTCAGCCTCCACACACTTCAGCAGT
GCCAGCAGCTCCTTGGGTGAGTATTTCTCCCCACTCAAGGGCTCGCCAGGCCTCACCATCCCCGTCTTCT
CTCTGCTGTCCGTGGCTTCCACGACCTCCTTCTCCACTGGGCTGCTGGACCCCTGGCTGCCTTGGATTGG
TCTGATGGAGGGCGAGGAACCCTTCCCACCCTCTGTCAGCGCCAGGGGACTCAGCACCCCATCCTCAGCC
AGGTGCAGCAGGCCTGTGCTGATGACAGGACCCAGATCACGGACAGCACGGTTGTAGCGTATGCAGTCAA
CACGCAGCAGGCTGTCATCCTCTCCAAAAAGCACCTTGGAGATGTGGGAGGTGACAGGGCTGGAGGGCCG
CGTCGGGTTGGCTGAGCGGATAGGCGAGCGCAGTGGCGAGTTGAAAGCACTGCCGATCTCAGAGGCCGTG
TCTGTACTCTCATTGCTGGGGGTGGGTGAGGGCTGC
