>Addgene plasmid #68366 | BAP1-010 | addgene partial sequence | sequence record 121552 | pBIOCAM5-F 5'-TTGCCTTTCTCTCCACAGGT-3'
GCTCTTAAGGCTAGAGTACTTAATACGACTCACTATAGGCTAGCATGAATAAGGGCTGGCTGGAGCTGGA
GAGCGACCCAGGCCTCTTCACCCTGCTCGTGGAAGATTTCGGTGTCAAGGGGGTGCAAGTGGAGGAGATC
TACGACCTTCAGAGCAAATGTCAGGGCCCTGTATATGGATTTATCTTCCTGTTCAAATGGATCGAAGAGC
GCCGGTCCCGGCGAAAGGTCTCTACCTTGGTGGATGATACGTCCGTGATTGATGATGATATTGTGAATAA
CATGTTCTTTGCCCACCAGCTGATACCCAACTCTTGTGCAACTCATGCCTTGCTGAGCGTGCTCCTGAAC
TGCAGCAGCGTGGACCTGGGACCCACCCTGAGTCGCATGAAGGACTTCACCAAGGGTTTCAGCCCTGAGA
GCAAAGGATATGCGATTGGCAATGCCCCGGAGTTGGCCAAGGCCCATAATAGCCATGCCAGGCCCGAGCC
ACGCCACCTCCCTGAGAAGCAGAATGGCCTTAGTGCAGTGCGGACCATGGAGGCGTTCCACTTTGTCAGC
TATGTGCCTATCACAGGCCGGCTCTTTGAGCTGGATGGGCTGAAGGTCTACCCCATTGACCATGGGCCCT
GGGGGGAGGACGAGGAGTGGACAGACAAGGCCCGGCGGGTCATCATGGAGCGTATCGGCCTCGCCACTGC
AGGGATCAAGTATGAGGCCAGGCTGCATGTGCTGAAGGTGAACCGTCAGACAGTACTAGAGGCTCTGCAG
CAGCTGATAAGAGTAACACAGCCAGAGCTGATTCAGACCCACAAGTCTCAAGAGTCACAGCTGCCTGAGG
AGTCCAAGTCAGCCAGCAACAAGTCCCCGCTGGTGCTGGAAGCAAACAGGGCCCCTGCAGCCTCTGAGGG
CAACCACACAGATGGTGCAGAGGAGGCGGCTGGTTCATGCGCACAAGCCCCATCCCACAGCCCTCCCAAC
AAACCCAAGCTAGTGGTGAAGCCTCCAGGCAGCAGCCTCAATGGG
