[The description below was written by a language model from this plasmid's Addgene catalogue record.]
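Description:
BAP1-010 is a mammalian expression plasmid built on the pCI-puro backbone (about 5.2 kb without insert) and designed for stable expression of a variant form of human BAP1 (BRCA1-associated protein 1, also known as UCHL2), a ubiquitin carboxy-terminal hydrolase. In bacteria it is maintained under ampicillin selection and is recorded as low copy. In mammalian cells a puromycin resistance marker allows selection of stably transfected populations. The record does not state the bacterial origin of replication or the polyadenylation signal, and no feature table is available to confirm other backbone elements.

The insert, roughly 2.2 kb, was cloned between NheI and EcoRI sites, both of which remain intact, and is transcribed from the CMV promoter for strong constitutive expression. One of the listed sequencing primers is named for a chimeric intron, which suggests that such an intron lies between the promoter and the cloning site, as in pCI-type vectors, although the record does not list this element explicitly. The encoded protein carries a deletion recorded as delta 221-238. This corresponds to a naturally occurring splice variant found in a human mesothelioma cell line and annotated as transcript BAP1-010, which encodes a 711-amino-acid protein. No epitope tag or reporter fusion is recorded.

The construct is suited to generating puromycin-selected cell lines that express this isoform, so that its behaviour can be compared with full-length BAP1. The associated work concerns how the isoform affects the response of mesothelioma cells to drugs that impair BRCA1-mediated DNA repair.
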