Addgene plasmid #68366: BAP1-010
Purpose: stable expression of BAP1 delta 221-238 in mammalian cells
Depositing lab: Emanuela Felley-Bosco & Rolf Stahel. Depositing organization: Zurich University Hospital. Publication: A novel BRCA1-associated protein-1 isoform affects response of mesothelioma cells to drugs impairing BRCA1-mediated DNA repair. Parrotta R, Okonska A, Ronner M, Weder W, Stahel R, Penengo L, Felley-Bosco E. J Thorac Oncol. 2017 Apr 4. pii: S1556-0864(17)30274-5. doi: 10.1016/j.jtho.2017.03.023. PubMed 28389374.
Backbone
  Vector backbone: pCI-puro
  Backbone manufacturer: Dr. J. Mirkovitch, Swiss Institute for Experimental Cancer Research, Epalinges, Switzerland
  Backbone size w/o insert (bp): 5224
  Vector type: Mammalian Expression
  Selectable markers: Puromycin
Growth in bacteria
  Bacterial resistance: Ampicillin, 100 μg/mL
  Growth temperature: 37°C
  Growth strain: DH5alpha
  Copy number: Low Copy
Gene/Insert
  Gene/Insert name: BAP1 (alt names: UCHL2; hucep-6; HUCEP-13)
  Species: H. sapiens (human)
  Insert size (bp): 2190
  Mutation: delta 221-238, splice variant found in human mesothelioma cell line
  GenBank ID: 8314 NM_004656.3
  Entrez Gene: BAP1 (a.k.a. HUCEP-13, KURIS, TPDS1, UBM2, UCHL2, UVM2, hucep-6)
  Promoter: CMV
  Cloning method: Restriction Enzyme; 5′ cloning site NheI (not destroyed); 3′ cloning site EcoRI (not destroyed)
  Sequencing primers: 5′ chim-int-F; 3′ EBV reverse
Terms and licenses: Academic/Nonprofit Terms; Industry Terms: Not Available to Industry
Depositor comments: Described in Vega database as BAP1-010 (OTTHUMT00000351150), encodes a 711 aa long protein
How to cite: BAP1-010 was a gift from Emanuela Felley-Bosco & Rolf Stahel (Addgene plasmid # 68366 ; http://n2t.net/addgene:68366 ; RRID:Addgene_68366)
